>Addgene plasmid #227655 | pAM59 | addgene full sequence | sequence record 455288 | Addgene NGS Result
GGTGATGGTGCATATGTATATCTCCTTCTTATACTTAACTAATATACTAAGATGGGGAATTGTTATCCGC
TCACAATTCCCCTATAGTGAGTCGTATTAGAGCTCGAATTCTTACTCGATCCCTTATTTTTCAAACTGCG
GATGGCTCCAGGGCCCCTGGAACAGAACTTCCAGTACGTCTCTCAATAAGTGTTCTACACCAATTTCTTC
AGCTTCTTCGGCCTCAATAGTACAAGGCAAATGAAGAAACGTCTTTTCTGTAGACGTACCATCATCCTTA
ACTTGCTCAATCGCGACATATGCATCTGTTGGTAAACCAACACCTTGTTGTTTGACATCAACAATTAATA
ATAGCGGATTATTCTGAGTATATTTTTTAAACAGCTCATTAATCTTGAGGTCAGAAGCCCTTAATTTAGG
ACCACTATGATACCATCCAATGAGTTTTTCCTTGGCATTAATCTTTTTACACATTTCATTCATGTTTTCA
ATATAATTATGGTCTAAAAACCACACGTCAGAGTTTTTCTCATCTTCTTCAAACGGTAAGGCAAAGGAAT
TAGTGACTCTGATAGTGGAACTGTTAGCATCACCTAAGATGACACCAACGCATCTTTTGTTTTCTTTTGT
CTGCGTACGCTCATAATGATCCAAAGCAGATAGCAAAACTAGTGGTGCAATGGTAACTTTCTCGTGTTGT
AGAGACCCCATGGTATATCTCCTTCTTAAAGTTAAACAAAATTATTTCTAGAGGGGAATTGTTATCCGCT
CACAATTCCCCTATAGTGAGTCGTATTAATTTCGCGGGATCGAGATCGATCTCGATCCTCTACGCCGGAC
GCATCGTGGCCGGCATCACCGGCGCCACAGGTGCGGTTGCTGGCGCCTATATCGCCGACATCACCGATGG
GGAAGATCGGGCTCGCCACTTCGGGCTCATGAGCGCTTGTTTCGGCGTGGGTATGGTGGCAGGCCCCGTG
GCCGGGGGACTGTTGGGCGCCATCTCCTTGCATGCACCATTCCTTGCGGCGGCGGTGCTCAACGGCCTCA
ACCTACTACTGGGCTGCTTCCTAATGCAGGAGTCGCATAAGGGAGAGCGTCGAGATCCCGGACACCATCG
AATGGCGCAAAACCTTTCGCGGTATGGCATGATAGCGCCCGGAAGAGAGTCAATTCAGGGTGGTGAATGT
GAAACCAGTAACGTTATACGATGTCGCAGAGTATGCCGGTGTCTCTTATCAGACCGTTTCCCGCGTGGTG
AACCAGGCCAGCCACGTTTCTGCGAAAACGCGGGAAAAAGTGGAAGCGGCGATGGCGGAGCTGAATTACA
TTCCCAACCGCGTGGCACAACAACTGGCGGGCAAACAGTCGTTGCTGATTGGCGTTGCCACCTCCAGTCT
GGCCCTGCACGCGCCGTCGCAAATTGTCGCGGCGATTAAATCTCGCGCCGATCAACTGGGTGCCAGCGTG
GTGGTGTCGATGGTAGAACGAAGCGGCGTCGAAGCCTGTAAAGCGGCGGTGCACAATCTTCTCGCGCAAC
GCGTCAGTGGGCTGATCATTAACTATCCGCTGGATGACCAGGATGCCATTGCTGTGGAAGCTGCCTGCAC
TAATGTTCCGGCGTTATTTCTTGATGTCTCTGACCAGACACCCATCAACAGTATTATTTTCTCCCATGAA
GACGGTACGCGACTGGGCGTGGAGCATCTGGTCGCATTGGGTCACCAGCAAATCGCGCTGTTAGCGGGCC
CATTAAGTTCTGTCTCGGCGCGTCTGCGTCTGGCTGGCTGGCATAAATATCTCACTCGCAATCAAATTCA
GCCGATAGCGGAACGGGAAGGCGACTGGAGTGCCATGTCCGGTTTTCAACAAACCATGCAAATGCTGAAT
GAGGGCATCGTTCCCACTGCGATGCTGGTTGCCAACGATCAGATGGCGCTGGGCGCAATGCGCGCCATTA
CCGAGTCCGGGCTGCGCGTTGGTGCGGACATCTCGGTAGTGGGATACGACGATACCGAAGACAGCTCATG
TTATATCCCGCCGTTAACCACCATCAAACAGGATTTTCGCCTGCTGGGGCAAACCAGCGTGGACCGCTTG
CTGCAACTCTCTCAGGGCCAGGCGGTGAAGGGCAATCAGCTGTTGCCCGTCTCACTGGTGAAAAGAAAAA
CCACCCTGGCGCCCAATACGCAAACCGCCTCTCCCCGCGCGTTGGCCGATTCATTAATGCAGCTGGCACG
ACAGGTTTCCCGACTGGAAAGCGGGCAGTGAGCGCAACGCAATTAATGTAAGTTAGCTCACTCATTAGGC
ACCGGGATCTCGACCGATGCCCTTGAGAGCCTTCAACCCAGTCAGCTCCTTCCGGTGGGCGCGGGGCATG
ACTAGCATGATCGTGCTCCTGTCGTTGAGGACCCGGCTAGGCTGGCGGGGTTGCCTTACTGGTTAGCAGA
ATGAATCACCGATACGCGAGCGAACGTGAAGCGACTGCTGCTGCAAAACGTCTGCGACCTGAGCAACAAC
ATGAATGGTCTTCGGTTTCCGTGTTTCGTAAAGTCTGGAAACGCGGAAGTCAGCGCCCTGCACCATTATG
TTCCGGATCTGCATCGCAGGATGCTGCTGGCTACCCTGTGGAACACCTACATCTGTATTAACGAAGCGCT
GGCATTGACCCTGAGTGATTTTTCTCTGGTCCCGCCGCATCCATACCGCCAGTTGTTTACCCTCACAACG
TTCCAGTAACCGGGCATGTTCATCATCAGTAACCCGTATCGTGAGCATCCTCTCTCGTTTCATCGGTATC
ATTACCCCCATGAACAGAAATCCCCCTTACACGGAGGCATCAGTGACCAAACAGGAAAAAACCGCCCTTA
ACATGGCCCGCTTTATCAGAAGCCAGACATTAACGCTTCTGGAGAAACTCAACGAGCTGGACGCGGATGA
ACAGGCAGACATCTGTGAATCGCTTCACGACCACGCTGATGAGCTTTACCGCAGCTGCCTCGCGCGTTTC
GGTGATGACGGTGAAAACCTCTGACACATGCAGCTCCCGGAGACGGTCACAGCTTGTCTGTAAGCGGATG
CCGGGAGCAGACAAGCCCGTCAGGGCGCGTCAGCGGGTGTTGGCGGGTGTCGGGGCGCAGCCATGACCCA
GTCACGTAGCGATAGCGGAGTGTATACTGGCTTAACTATGCGGCATCAGAGCAGATTGTACTGAGAGTGC
ACCATTGCGGTGTGAAATACCGCACAGATGCGTAAGGAGAAAATACCGCATCAGGCGCTCTTCCGCTTCC
TCGCTCACTGACTCGCTGCGCTCGGTCGTTCGGCTGCGGCGAGCGGTATCAGCTCACTCAAAGGCGGTAA
TACGGTTATCCACAGAATCAGGGGATAACGCAGGAAAGAACATGTGAGCAAAAGGCCAGCAAAAGGCCAG
GAACCGTAAAAAGGCCGCGTTGCTGGCGTTTTTCCATAGGCTCCGCCCCCCTGACGAGCATCACAAAAAT
CGACGCTCAAGTCAGAGGTGGCGAAACCCGACAGGACTATAAAGATACCAGGCGTTTCCCCCTGGAAGCT
CCCTCGTGCGCTCTCCTGTTCCGACCCTGCCGCTTACCGGATACCTGTCCGCCTTTCTCCCTTCGGGAAG
CGTGGCGCTTTCTCATAGCTCACGCTGTAGGTATCTCAGTTCGGTGTAGGTCGTTCGCTCCAAGCTGGGC
TGTGTGCACGAACCCCCCGTTCAGCCCGACCGCTGCGCCTTATCCGGTAACTATCGTCTTGAGTCCAACC
CGGTAAGACACGACTTATCGCCACTGGCAGCAGCCACTGGTAACAGGATTAGCAGAGCGAGGTATGTAGG
CGGTGCTACAGAGTTCTTGAAGTGGTGGCCTAACTACGGCTACACTAGAAGGACAGTATTTGGTATCTGC
GCTCTGCTGAAGCCAGTTACCTTCGGAAAAAGAGTTGGTAGCTCTTGATCCGGCAAACAAACCACCGCTG
GTAGCGGTGGTTTTTTTGTTTGCAAGCAGCAGATTACGCGCAGAAAAAAAGGATCTCAAGAAGATCCTTT
GATCTTTTCTACGGGGTCTGACGCTCAGTGGAACGAAAACTCACGTTAAGGGATTTTGGTCATGACCTAT
TTGTTTATTTTTCTAAATACATTCAAATATGTATCCGCTCATGAGACAATAACCCTGATAAATGCTTCAA
TCATGATTGAAAAAGGAAGAGTATGAGTATTCAACATTTCCGTGTCGCCCTTATTCCCTTTTTTGCGGCA
TTTTGCCTTCCTGTTTTTGCTCACCCAGAAACGCTGGTGAAAGTAAAAGATGCTGAAGATCAGTTGGGTG
CACGAGTGGGTTACATCGAACTGGATCTCAACAGCGGTAAGATCCTTGAGAGTTTTCGCCCCGAAGAACG
TTTTCCAATGATGAGCACTTTTAAAGTTCTGCTATGTGGCGCGGTATTATCCCGTATTGACGCCGGGCAA
GAGCAACTCGGTCGCCGCATACACTATTCTCAGAATGACTTGGTTGAGTACTCACCAGTCACAGAAAAGC
ATCTTACGGATGGCATGACAGTAAGAGAATTATGCAGTGCTGCCATAACCATGAGTGATAACACTGCGGC
CAACTTACTTCTGACAACGATCGGAGGACCGAAGGAGCTAACCGCTTTTTTGCACAACATGGGGGATCAT
GTAACTCGCCTTGATCGTTGGGAACCGGAGCTGAATGAAGCCATACCAAACGACGAGCGTGACACCACGA
TGCCTGTAGCAATGGCAACAACGTTGCGCAAACTATTAACTGGCGAACTACTTACTCTAGCTTCCCGGCA
ACAATTAATAGACTGGATGGAGGCGGATAAAGTTGCAGGACCACTTCTGCGCTCGGCCCTTCCGGCTGGC
TGGTTTATTGCTGATAAATCTGGAGCCGGTGAGCGTGGGTCTCGCGGTATCATTGCAGCACTGGGGCCAG
ATGGTAAGCCCTCCCGTATCGTAGTTATCTACACGACGGGGAGTCAGGCAACTATGGATGAACGAAATAG
ACAGATCGCTGAGATAGGTGCCTCACTGATTAAGCATTGGTAACTGTCAGACCAAGTTTACTCATATATA
CTTTAGATTGATTTAAAACTTCATTTTTAATTTAAAAGGATCTAGGTGAAGATCCTTTTTGATAATCTCA
TGCCATCGTGCCGCCAGAAATTGTAAACGTTAATATTTTGTTAAAATTCGCGTTAAATTTTTGTTAAATC
AGCTCATTTTTTAACCAATAGGCCGAAATCGGCAAAATCCCTTATAAATCAAAAGAATAGACCGAGATAG
GGT
[37 nt withheld, positions 5324-5360]
AAAGAACGTGGACTCCAACGTCAAAGG
[49 nt withheld, positions 5388-5436]
T
[91 nt withheld, positions 5438-5528]
G
[124 nt withheld, positions 5530-5653]
CCCATTCGCCAATCCGGATATAGTTCCTCCTTTCAGCAAAAAACCCCTCAAGACCCGTTTAGAGGCCCCA
AGGGGTTATGCTAGTTATTGCTCAGCGGTGGCAGCAGCCTAGGTTAATTAAGCTGCGCTAGTAGACGAGT
CCATGTGCTGGCGTTCAAATTTCGCAGCAGCGGTTTCTTTACCAGACTCGAGGGTACCGACGTCAGCGAT
CGCGTGGCCGGCCGATATCCAATTGAGATCTGCCATATGTATATCTCCTTCTTATACTTAACTAATATAC
TAAGATGGGGAATTGTTATCCGCTCACAATTCCCCTATAGTGAGTCGTATTAATTTCGATTATGCGGCCG
TGTACAATACGATTACTTTCTGTTCGACTTAAGCATTATGCGGCCGCTTAAGCCAAATTTGATTCTTCTT
TTTCTTCATAATCGTACATCTTAAGACCTGATTGCCACTGTTCTTTATGTAAGTTCATTAACATCTTGGT
TTCCTTCGCGGTTTTATGATAATCGATATTTAAAGAATAGTAATGCCTATTCAGACCGTGAATTAAGGCT
TGAATGTTGGCCTTGTTCAATAAGCCTGTGTTGGAGGTTGTTTGTCTAGGCTCTAAGTTATTTATCAATG
CGCCCGTGTCAATCAATCTAAAAGCATCGATGACAACTTTTCCCTTAACGGATTGAATAGGGTCAACAAC
GACAGCAACAGCTCTGCTGTTTAGTTGTTCAAAAGATTTTTGAGTATTAACATCAACAGAAGATAGCCAA
CAGCCAAACCCTGGATGAGAGTGGTACCAGCCAACGACCATTTGGTCTCTGCCCGTTTGTTTTAACATGT
CCATCATCTTCGCTTGGAAAACATCATCGACAGCTCCGGTACCCGATTGAGGCATCGCAAACACGTCCAC
AACGTTAACCGTATAATCATCGACAAACTCACCTAACATCAACCCCATGACTTCCATGGGAACACCAGCT
CTACCATGCTTTAGCATCTTTAAAAGCGCAATCGAAGAAATATAAACAGTTTCTTTCGTATCGTCACGGC
CGGTGTCCGCGGACCCCACCTTACTATTCATCATCAATCTCTGTAGTCGTTCGGGCCCCTGGAACAGAAC
TTCCAGAGAACCGCTTCCATGGTGAT
Features (pLannotate 1.2.2; 25 found; start..end, strand, type, name):
     56..80      -  protein_bind   lac operator: The lac repressor binds to the lac operator to inhibit transcription in E. coli. This inhibition can be relieved by adding lactose or isopropyl-β-D-thiogalactopyranoside (IPTG). lac repressor encoded by lacI
     81..99      -  promoter       T7 promoter: promoter for bacteriophage T7 RNA polymerase
    175..705     -  CDS            RPN8 (fragment): RPN8_YEAST - Experimental evidence at protein level: Swiss-Prot protein existence level 1. Acts as a regulatory subunit of the 26S proteasome which is involved in the ATP-dependent degradation of ubiquitinated proteins. From Saccharomyces cerevisiae (strain ATCC 204508 / S288c) (Baker's yeast).
    718..740     -  RBS            RBS: efficient ribosome binding site from bacteriophage T7 gene 10 (Olins and Rangwala, 1989)
    755..779     -  protein_bind   lac operator: The lac repressor binds to the lac operator to inhibit transcription in E. coli. This inhibition can be relieved by adding lactose or isopropyl-β-D-thiogalactopyranoside (IPTG). lac repressor encoded by lacI
    780..798     -  promoter       T7 promoter: promoter for bacteriophage T7 RNA polymerase
    824..1103    +  CDS            TcR (fragment): tetracycline efflux protein; tet; confers resistance to tetracycline
   1111..1188    +  promoter       lacI promoter: lacI
   1189..2271    +  CDS            lacI: lac repressor; lacI; The lac repressor binds to the lac operator to inhibit transcription in E. coli. This inhibition can be relieved by adding lactose or isopropyl-β-D-thiogalactopyranoside (IPTG).
   2284..2305    +  protein_bind   CAP binding site: CAP binding activates transcription in the presence of cAMP. E. coli catabolite activator protein
   2320..2384    +  CDS            TcR (fragment): tetracycline efflux protein; tet; confers resistance to tetracycline
   2446..2826    -  CDS            YPB1_ECOLX: Protein predicted: Swiss-Prot protein existence level 4. From Escherichia coli.
   2843..3034    +  CDS            rop: Rop protein, which maintains plasmids at low copy number; rop
   3136..3275    +  misc_feature   bom: basis of mobility region from pBR322
   3461..4049    -  rep_origin     ori: high-copy-number ColE1/pMB1/pBR322/pUC origin of replication
   4130..4222    +  promoter       AmpR promoter: bla
   4223..5083    +  CDS            AmpR: β-lactamase; bla; confers resistance to ampicillin, carbenicillin, and related antibiotics
   5198..5653    -  rep_origin     f1 ori (sequence partly withheld): f1 bacteriophage origin of replication; arrow indicates direction of (+) strand synthesis
   5690..5737    -  terminator     T7 terminator: transcription terminator for bacteriophage T7 RNA polymerase
   5745..5762    -  CDS            SET1 (fragment): solubility-enhancement tag derived from T7 phage gene 10B
   5792..5833    -  CDS            S-Tag (fragment): affinity and epitope tag derived from pancreatic ribonuclease A
   5942..5966    -  protein_bind   lac operator: The lac repressor binds to the lac operator to inhibit transcription in E. coli. This inhibition can be relieved by adding lactose or isopropyl-β-D-thiogalactopyranoside (IPTG). lac repressor encoded by lacI
   5967..5985    -  promoter       T7 promoter: promoter for bacteriophage T7 RNA polymerase
   6054..6755    -  CDS            RPN11 (fragment): RPN11_YEAST - Also known as MPR1. Experimental evidence at protein level: Swiss-Prot protein existence level 1. Component of the lid subcomplex of the 26S proteasome, a multiprotein complex involved in the ATP-dependent degradation of ubiquitinated proteins. RPN11 is the only catalytically active member of the lid and serves as the essential deubiquitinase of the proteasome. From Saccharomyces cerevisiae (strain ATCC 204508 / S288c) (Baker's yeast).
   6792..10      -  CDS            6xHis (across the origin): 6xHis affinity tag
