[The description below was written by a language model from this plasmid's Addgene catalogue record and pLannotate feature annotations shown in this document.]
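Description:
pAM59 is a bacterial co-expression plasmid built on the pETDuet-1 backbone that produces a truncated heterodimer of two Saccharomyces cerevisiae 26S proteasome lid subunits, Rpn11 and Rpn8, in E. coli. It replicates from a ColE1/pBR322-type origin, with rop and bom elements also annotated (the catalogue lists it as high copy), and is selected with ampicillin through the bla gene. An f1 origin is also present. The plasmid carries its own lacI gene, so the lac operators next to the T7 promoters keep expression repressed until IPTG is added. Transcription requires a host that supplies T7 RNA polymerase.

The payload consists of two open reading frames on the same strand. One encodes Rpn11 residues 2-239 with an internal deletion of residues 78-81, fused at its N-terminus to a hexahistidine tag followed by a PreScission protease site. The other encodes Rpn8 residues 1-179 with a C-terminal PreScission site and Strep tag. The feature table confirms the RPN8 and RPN11 fragments and the 6xHis tag, but does not separately annotate the Strep tag or protease sites. It shows three T7 promoter/lac operator pairs rather than the two usual for a Duet vector: one upstream of each coding region and another before the residual S-tag region and T7 terminator.

Rpn11 is the essential deubiquitinase of the proteasome. Having a different affinity tag on each partner allows sequential purification of the intact dimer, and the tags can then be removed by protease cleavage. The associated publication used this complex for structural and mechanistic studies of substrate deubiquitination. The record does not state the purpose of the 78-81 deletion.
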