Addgene plasmid #227655: pAM59
Purpose: pETDuet-1: Rpn8(1-179)-PreScission-Strep, H6-PreScission-Rpn11(2-239, Δ78–81)
Depositing lab: Andreas Martin. Depositing organization: University of California, Berkeley. Publication: Structure of the Rpn11-Rpn8 dimer reveals mechanisms of substrate deubiquitination during proteasomal degradation. Worden EJ, Padovani C, Martin A. Nat Struct Mol Biol. 2014 Mar;21(3):220-7. doi: 10.1038/nsmb.2771. Epub 2014 Jan 23. PubMed 24463465.
Backbone
  Vector backbone: pET-DUET
  Vector type: Bacterial Expression
Growth in bacteria
  Bacterial resistance: Ampicillin, 100 μg/mL
  Growth temperature: 37°C
  Growth strain: DH5alpha
  Copy number: High Copy
Gene/Insert 1
  Gene/Insert name: Rpn11
  Species: S. cerevisiae (budding yeast)
  Mutation: amino acids 2-239, Δ78–81
  Entrez Gene: RPN11 (a.k.a. YFR004W, MPR1)
  Promoter: T7
  Tag / fusion protein: H6-PreScission (N terminal on insert)
  Cloning method: Unknown
  Sequencing primers: 5′ T7
Gene/Insert 2
  Gene/Insert name: Rpn8
  Species: S. cerevisiae (budding yeast)
  Mutation: 1-179
  Entrez Gene: RPN8 (a.k.a. YOR261C)
  Tag / fusion protein: PreScission-Strep (C terminal on insert)
Terms and licenses: Academic/Nonprofit Terms; Industry Terms: Not Available to Industry
How to cite: pAM59 was a gift from Andreas Martin (Addgene plasmid # 227655 ; http://n2t.net/addgene:227655 ; RRID:Addgene_227655)
